>Addgene plasmid #167444 | pMSR:MSMEG_5524:Dendra | depositor partial sequence | sequence record 325272 | partial
ATGTCGATCTTTCTGAACAAGGACTCCAAGGTCATCGTCCAGGGCATCACCGGTGGTGAGGGAACCAAGC
ACACCGCGCTGATGCTCAAGGCCGGCACCCAGATCGTCGGTGGCGTGAACGCGCGCAAGGCCGGCACCAC
CGTGTCCCACAAGGACAAGGACGGCAACGACATCGAACTCCCGGTGTTCGGCAGTGTCGCCGAGGCCATC
AAGGAGACCGGCGCCGACGTGTCGATCGCCTTTGTGCCGCCGGCCTTCTCGAAGGACGCCATCATCGAGG
CCATCGACGCCGAGATCCCGCTGCTGGTGGTCATCACCGAGGGCATCCCGGTGCAGGACACCGCCTACGC
GTGGGCCTACAACGTCGACAAGGGTCAGAAGACCCGCATCATCGGCCCCAACTGCCCCGGCATCATCACC
CCCGGTGAGGCGCTGGTCGGCATCACGCCGAACAACATCACCGGCAAGGGCCCGATCGGTCTGGTGTCGA
AGTCCGGCACGCTGACCTACCAGATGATGTACGAGCTGCGCGATTTCGGTTTCTCGACCGCCATCGGCAT
CGGCGGCGACCCGGTCATCGGCACCACCCACATCGACGCCATCGAGGCGTTCGAGAAGGACCCCGAGACC
AAGGTCATCGTGATGATCGGCGAGATCGGCGGCGACGCCGAGGAGCGCGCGGCCGACTACATCAAGGCCA
ACGTCACCAAGCCGGTCGTCGGCTACGTCGCGGGCTTCACCGCCCCGGAGGGCAAGACCATGGGCCACGC
CGGCGCCATCGTGTCGGGTTCGTCGGGCACCGCCGCGGCCAAGAAGGAGGCCCTTGAGGCCGCGGGCGTC
AAGGTCGGCAAGACCCCGTCCGAGACCGCCAAGCTGGCCCGCGAGATCCTGCAGTCGCTG
