[The description below was written by a language model from this plasmid's Addgene catalogue record.]
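Description:
pMSR:MSMEG_5524:Dendra is a bacterial expression plasmid built on the pMSR:Dendra backbone, an integrating mycobacterial vector that inserts into the host chromosome at the L5 phage attachment site rather than replicating autonomously in mycobacteria. In E. coli it is maintained as a high-copy plasmid under apramycin selection, and the same marker is presumably used to select mycobacterial integrants, although the record does not say so explicitly. No feature table is provided, so the origin of replication, the integrase arrangement and other backbone elements are not documented here.

The insert is the Mycobacterium smegmatis open reading frame MSMEG_5524, derived from the M. smegmatis reference genome and introduced by ligation-independent cloning; the 5′ AseI junction was destroyed and the 3′ HindIII site retained. The record does not state the function of the encoded protein. The gene is fused at its C terminus, through a glycine-alanine linker, to Dendra2, a green-to-red photoconvertible fluorescent protein, followed by a single FLAG epitope. Expression in mycobacteria is driven by pmycTetO, a mycobacterial promoter carrying tet operator sequences, which allows tetracycline-responsive control in strains that supply a Tet repressor. The vector type field also indicates that the cassette can be expressed from a T7 promoter in suitable E. coli hosts.

The construct belongs to a systematic mycobacterial resource of tagged genes. Its stated purpose is a C-terminal fluorescent fusion, which suits single-copy, stable expression for live-cell imaging of protein localisation and dynamics. The FLAG tag additionally allows immunodetection or affinity purification.
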