Addgene plasmid #167444: pMSR:MSMEG_5524:Dendra
Purpose: C-term fluorescent fusion
Depositing lab: Keith Derbyshire & Joseph Wade. Depositing organization: Wadsworth Center, New York State Department of Health. Publication: A Mycobacterial Systems Resource for the Research Community. Judd JA, Canestrari J, Clark R, Joseph A, Lapierre P, Lasek-Nesselquist E, Mir M, Palumbo M, Smith C, Stone M, Upadhyay A, Wirth SE, Dedrick RM, Meier CG, Russell DA, Dills A, Dove E, Kester J, Wolf ID, Zhu J, Rubin ER, Fortune S, Hatfull GF, Gray TA, Wade JT, Derbyshire KM. mBio. 2021 Mar 2;12(2). pii: mBio.02401-20. doi: 10.1128/mBio.02401-20. PubMed 33653882.
Backbone
  Vector backbone: pMSR:Dendra
  Vector type: Bacterial Expression ; Integrating Mycobacterial Expression Vector attL5. T7 expression in E. coli
Growth in bacteria
  Bacterial resistance: Apramycin, 25 μg/mL
  Growth temperature: 37°C
  Growth strain: DH5alpha
  Copy number: High Copy
Gene/Insert
  Gene/Insert name: MSMEG_5524
  Species: M. smegmatis
  Promoter: pmycTetO
  Tag / fusion protein: Gly-Ala Linker/Dendra2/1x Flag Tag (C terminal on insert)
  Cloning method: Ligation Independent Cloning
  Sequencing primers: 5′ TGATAGAGTTTGTCCTCCCTATCAG; 3′ TCCATATGCACCTTGACACG
Resource information
  A portion of this plasmid was derived from a plasmid made by: CP000480.1
Terms and licenses: Academic/Nonprofit Terms; Industry Terms: Not Available to Industry
Depositor comments: 5' cloning site: AseI (destroyed), 3' cloning site: HindIII (not destroyed)
How to cite: pMSR:MSMEG_5524:Dendra was a gift from Keith Derbyshire & Joseph Wade (Addgene plasmid # 167444 ; http://n2t.net/addgene:167444 ; RRID:Addgene_167444)
